Addgene plasmid #157543: pD649-HAsp-LRIG3-COMP5AP-AviTag-9xHis
Purpose: Mammalian expression of cell-surface protein extracellular domain fused to COMP5AP-AviTag-9xHis. Protein is secreted from cells.
Depositing lab: Chris Garcia. Depositing organization: Stanford University. Publication: A Human IgSF Cell-Surface Interactome Reveals a Complex Network of Protein-Protein Interactions. Wojtowicz WM, Vielmetter J, Fernandes RA, Siepe DH, Eastman CL, Chisholm GB, Cox S, Klock H, Anderson PW, Rue SM, Miller JJ, Glaser SM, Bragstad ML, Vance J, Lam AW, Lesley SA, Zinn K, Garcia KC. Cell. 2020 Aug 20;182(4):1027-1043.e17. doi: 10.1016/j.cell.2020.07.025. PubMed 32822567.
Backbone
  Vector backbone: pD649
  Backbone size w/o insert (bp): 7153
  Vector type: Mammalian Expression
Growth in bacteria
  Bacterial resistance: Ampicillin, 100 μg/mL
  Growth temperature: 37°C
  Growth strain: DH5alpha
  Copy number: High Copy
Gene/Insert
  Gene/Insert name: LRIG3
  Species: H. sapiens (human)
  Insert size (bp): 2355
  Entrez Gene: LRIG3 (a.k.a. LIG3)
  Promoter: CMV/SP6
  Tag / fusion protein: COMP5AP-AviTag-9xHis (C terminal on backbone)
  Cloning method: Restriction Enzyme; 5′ cloning site GCGGCCGC (not destroyed); 3′ cloning site GGCGCGCC (not destroyed)
  Sequencing primers: 5′ ATTTAGGTGACACTATAG; 3′ CGTCGCACTCCATCACGGTG
Resource information
  A portion of this plasmid was derived from a plasmid made by: synthesis by ThermoFisher
Terms and licenses: Academic/Nonprofit Terms; Industry Terms: Not Available to Industry
Depositor comments: Some plasmids in this collection may have an IS4-like element ISVsa5 family transposase upstream of the CMV promoter.
How to cite: pD649-HAsp-LRIG3-COMP5AP-AviTag-9xHis was a gift from Chris Garcia (Addgene plasmid # 157543 ; http://n2t.net/addgene:157543 ; RRID:Addgene_157543)
