[The description below was written by a language model from this plasmid's Addgene catalogue record and pLannotate feature annotations shown in this document.]
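Description:
pD649-HAsp-LRIG3-COMP5AP-AviTag-9xHis is a mammalian expression plasmid built on the pD649 backbone (about 9.5 kb in total) for producing a secreted, multimerised form of the extracellular domain of human LRIG3, a cell-surface protein. It is maintained in E. coli as a high-copy plasmid through a ColE1/pUC-type origin and selected with ampicillin via the β-lactamase gene. The feature table also shows an SV40 early/EM7 promoter cassette driving a puromycin N-acetyltransferase coding sequence with an SV40 polyadenylation signal, which could allow puromycin selection in mammalian cells, although the catalogue entry does not list a mammalian marker. Short kanamycin-resistance, lacZα, ble and f1 ori fragments appear to be backbone remnants. The depositor notes that some plasmids in this collection may carry an IS4-like transposase insertion upstream of the CMV promoter; none is annotated here.

Expression is driven by the CMV enhancer/promoter followed by a CMV intron A fragment, with an SP6 promoter immediately upstream of the coding region that can serve for in vitro transcription or as a sequencing primer site. The open reading frame begins with a signal peptide (named HAsp in the construct; the annotation software matches it partially to an immunoglobulin heavy-chain leader), followed by the LRIG3 ectodomain cloned between retained NotI and AscI sites. This is fused at its C terminus to the coiled-coil pentamerisation region of rat cartilage oligomeric matrix protein, human placental alkaline phosphatase, an AviTag for enzymatic biotinylation and a polyhistidine tag, and ends with a bGH polyadenylation signal. Pentamerisation increases avidity and the phosphatase gives an enzymatic readout, making the secreted protein suited to use as a probe in the associated study's screen of human IgSF cell-surface protein interactions.
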