Features (pLannotate 1.2.2; 24 found; start..end, strand, type, name):
    119..143     -  CDS            KanR (fragment): aminoglycoside phosphotransferase; aph(3')-Ia; confers resistance to kanamycin
    254..842     +  rep_origin     ori: high-copy-number ColE1/pMB1/pBR322/pUC origin of replication
   1067..1084    +  terminator     rrnB T2 terminator (fragment): transcription terminator T2 from the E. coli rrnB gene
   1109..1128    -  CDS            lacZα (fragment): LacZα fragment of β-galactosidase; lacZ fragment
   1584..1600    +  protein_bind   lac operator: The lac repressor binds to the lac operator to inhibit transcription in E. coli. This inhibition can be relieved by adding lactose or isopropyl-β-D-thiogalactopyranoside (IPTG). lac repressor encoded by lacI
   1843..2146    +  enhancer       CMV enhancer: human cytomegalovirus immediate early enhancer
   2147..2350    +  promoter       CMV promoter: human cytomegalovirus (CMV) immediate early promoter
   2486..2529    +  intron         CMV intron (fragment): modified intron A from human cytomegalovirus
   2581..2599    +  promoter       SP6 promoter: promoter for bacteriophage SP6 RNA polymerase
   2603..2640    +  CDS            IgH signal sequence (fragment): signal sequence from the mouse immunoglobulin heavy chain variable region
   2710..5103    +  CDS            LRIG3 (fragment): LRIG3_HUMAN - Also known as LIG3. Experimental evidence at protein level: Swiss-Prot protein existence level 1. May play a role in craniofacial and inner ear morphogenesis during embryonic development. May act within the otic vesicle epithelium to control formation of the lateral semicircular canal in the inner ear, possibly by restricting the expression of NTN1 (By similarity). From Homo sapiens (Human).
   5200..5379    +  CDS            Comp (fragment): COMP_RAT - Experimental evidence at protein level: Swiss-Prot protein existence level 1. May play a role in the structural integrity of cartilage via its interaction with other extracellular matrix proteins such as the collagens and fibronectin. Can mediate the interaction of chondrocytes with the cartilage extracellular matrix through interaction with cell surface integrin receptors. Could play a role in the pathogenesis of osteoarthritis. Potent suppressor of apoptosis in both primary chondrocytes and transformed cells. Suppresses apoptosis by blocking the activation of caspase-3 and by indu
   5367..6819    +  CDS            SEAP (fragment): secreted alkaline phosphatase from human placenta The natural enzyme has a C-terminal transmembrane sequence that is replaced by a GPI anchor.
   6844..6885    +  CDS            AviTag™ (fragment): peptide tag that allows for enzymatic biotinylation
   6889..6912    +  CDS            8xHis: 8xHis affinity tag
   7058..7169    +  polyA_signal   bGH poly(A) signal: bovine growth hormone polyadenylation signal
   7170..7278    +  rep_origin     f1 ori (fragment): f1 bacteriophage origin of replication; arrow indicates direction of (+) strand synthesis
   7292..7621    +  promoter       SV40 promoter: SV40 enhancer and early promoter
   7669..7716    +  promoter       EM7 promoter: synthetic bacterial promoter&nbsp
   7735..8334    +  CDS            PuroR (fragment): puromycin N-acetyltransferase; pac from Streptomyces; confers resistance to puromycin
   8344..8469    +  CDS            ble (fragment): BLE_KLEPN - Experimental evidence at protein level: Swiss-Prot protein existence level 1. Binding protein with a strong affinity to the bleomycin family of antibiotics. Binds to CL990; an antimitotic-antibiotic compound. From Klebsiella pneumoniae.
   8464..8585    +  polyA_signal   SV40 poly(A) signal: SV40 polyadenylation signal
   8638..9498    -  CDS            AmpR: β-lactamase; bla; confers resistance to ampicillin, carbenicillin, and related antibiotics
   9501..89      -  promoter       AmpR promoter (fragment) (across the origin): bla
>Addgene plasmid #157543 | pD649-HAsp-LRIG3-COMP5AP-AviTag-9xHis | depositor full sequence | sequence record 304195 | Full Sequence
TTTCAATATTATTGAAGCATTTATCAGGGTTATTGTCTCATGAGCGGATACATATTTGAATGTATTTAGA
AAAATAAACAAATAGGGGTCAGTGTTACAACCAATTAACCAATTCTGAACATTATCGCGAGCCCATTTAT
ACCTGAATATGGCTCATAACACCCCTTGCTCATGACCAAAATCCCTTAACGTGAGTTACGCGCGCGTCGT
TCCACTGAGCGTCAGACCCCGTAGAAAAGATCAAAGGATCTTCTTGAGATCCTTTTTTTCTGCGCGTAAT
CTGCTGCTTGCAAACAAAAAAACCACCGCTACCAGCGGTGGTTTGTTTGCCGGATCAAGAGCTACCAACT
CTTTTTCCGAAGGTAACTGGCTTCAGCAGAGCGCAGATACCAAATACTGTTCTTCTAGTGTAGCCGTAGT
TAGCCCACCACTTCAAGAACTCTGTAGCACCGCCTACATACCTCGCTCTGCTAATCCTGTTACCAGTGGC
TGCTGCCAGTGGCGATAAGTCGTGTCTTACCGGGTTGGACTCAAGACGATAGTTACCGGATAAGGCGCAG
CGGTCGGGCTGAACGGGGGGTTCGTGCACACAGCCCAGCTTGGAGCGAACGACCTACACCGAACTGAGAT
ACCTACAGCGTGAGCTATGAGAAAGCGCCACGCTTCCCGAAGGGAGAAAGGCGGACAGGTATCCGGTAAG
CGGCAGGGTCGGAACAGGAGAGCGCACGAGGGAGCTTCCAGGGGGAAACGCCTGGTATCTTTATAGTCCT
GTCGGGTTTCGCCACCTCTGACTTGAGCGTCGATTTTTGTGATGCTCGTCAGGGGGGCGGAGCCTATGGA
AAAACGCCAGCAACGCGGCCTTTTTACGGTTCCTGGCCTTTTGCTGGCCTTTTGCTCACATGTTCTTTCC
TGCGTTATCCCCTGATTCTGTGGATAACCGTATTACCGCCTTTGAGTGAGCTGATACCGCTCGCCGCAGC
CGAACGACCGAGCGCAGCGAGTCAGTGAGCGAGGAAGCGGAAGGCGAGAGTAGGGAACTGCCAGGCATCA
AACTAAGCAGAAGGCCCCTGACGGATGGCCTTTTTGCGTTTCTACAAACTCTTTCTGTGTTGTAAAACGA
CGGCCAGTCTTAAGCTCGGGCCCCCTGGGCGGTTCTGATAACGAGTAATCGTTAATCCGCAAATAACGTA
AAAACCCGCTTCGGCGGGTTTTTTTATGGGGGGAGTTTAGGGAAAGAGCATTTGTCAGAATATTTAAGGG
CGCCTGTCACTTTGCTTGATATATGAGAATTATTTAACCTTATAAATGAGAAAAAAGCAACGCACTTTAA
ATAAGATACGTTGCTTTTTCGATTGATGAACACCTATAATTAAACTATTCATCTATTATTTATGATTTTT
TGTATATACAATATTTCTAGTTTGTTAAAGAGAATTAAGAAAATAAATCTCGAAAATAATAAAGGGAAAA
TCAGTTTTTGATATCAAAATTATACATGTCAACGATAATACAAAATATAATACAAACTATAAGATGTTAT
CAGTATTTATTATCATTTAGAATAAATTTTGTGTCGCCCTTAATTGTGAGCGGATAACAATTACGAGCTT
CATGCACAGTGGCGTTGACTCAATATTGGCCATTAGCCATATTATTCATTGGTTATATAGCATAAATCAA
TATTGGCTATTGGCCATTGCATACGTTGTATCTATATCATAATATGTACATTTATATTGGCTCATGTCCA
ATATGACCGCCATGTTGGCATTGATTATTGACTAGTTATTAATAGTAATCAATTACGGGGTCATTAGTTC
ATAGCCCATATATGGAGTTCCGCGTTACATAACTTACGGTAAATGGCCCGCCTGGCTGACCGCCCAACGA
CCCCCGCCCATTGACGTCAATAATGACGTATGTTCCCATAGTAACGCCAATAGGGACTTTCCATTGACGT
CAATGGGTGGAGTATTTACGGTAAACTGCCCACTTGGCAGTACATCAAGTGTATCATATGCCAAGTACGC
CCCCTATTGACGTCAATGACGGTAAATGGCCCGCCTGGCATTATGCCCAGTACATGACCTTATGGGACTT
TCCTACTTGGCAGTACATCTACGTATTAGTCATCGCTATTACCATGGTGATGCGGTTTTGGCAGTACATC
AATGGGCGTGGATAGCGGTTTGACTCACGGGGATTTCCAAGTCTCCACCCCATTGACGTCAATGGGAGTT
TGTTTTGGCACCAAAATCAACGGGACTTTCCAAAATGTCGTAACAACTCCGCCCCATTGACGCAAATGGG
CGGTAGGCGTGTACGGTGGGAGGTCTATATAAGCAGAGCTCGTTTAGTGAACCGTCAGATCGCCTGGAGA
CGCCATCCACGCTGTTTTGACCTCCATAGAAGACACCGGGACCGATCCAGCCTCCGCGGCCGGGAACGGT
GCATTGGAACGCGGATTCCCCGTGCCAAGAGTGACGTAAGTACCGCCTATAGAGTCTATAGGCCCACCCC
CTTGGCTTCGTTAGAACGCGGCTACAATTAATACATAACCTTATGTATCATACACATACGATTTAGGTGA
CACTATAGAATAACATCCACTTTGCCTTTCTCTCCACAGGTGTCCACTCCCAGGTCCAACTGCACCTCGG
TTCTATCGAAAACGCGCCTGCTAGCGCCACCATGAAGACCATCATTGCCCTGAGCTACATCTTCTGCCTG
GTGTTCGCTGCGGCCGCCGGAAGATCTGATTCTGGTGGAAGAGGCGAGCTGGGCCAGCCTAGCGGAGTTG
CTGCTGAAAGACCCTGTCCTACCACCTGTAGATGCCTGGGCGATCTGCTGGACTGCAGCAGAAAGAGACT
GGCCAGACTGCCTGAGCCTCTGCCTTCTTGGGTTGCCAGACTGGATCTGAGCCACAACCGGCTGAGCTTC
ATCAAGGCCAGCAGCATGAGCCATCTGCAGAGCCTGAGAGAAGTGAAGCTGAACAACAACGAGCTGGAAA
CGATCCCCAATCTGGGCCCCGTGTCCGCCAATATCACACTGCTGTCTCTGGCCGGCAACCGGATCGTGGA
AATCCTGCCAGAGCACCTGAAAGAGTTCCAGAGCCTGGAAACCCTGGACCTGAGCAGCAACAACATCAGC
GAGCTGCAGACCGCCTTTCCTGCTCTGCAGCTGAAGTACCTGTACCTGAACTCCAACAGAGTGACCAGCA
TGGAACCCGGCTACTTCGACAACCTGGCCAACACTCTGCTGGTGCTGAAACTGAACCGGAACAGGATCAG
CGCCATTCCTCCTAAGATGTTCAAGCTGCCCCAGCTGCAGCACCTGGAACTGAACAGAAACAAGATTAAG
AACGTGGACGGCCTGACCTTCCAAGGCCTGGGAGCACTGAAGTCCCTGAAGATGCAGAGAAACGGCGTGA
CCAAGCTGATGGACGGCGCCTTTTGGGGCCTGAGCAACATGGAAATTCTGCAACTGGACCACAACAACCT
GACCGAGATCACCAAAGGCTGGCTGTACGGCCTGCTGATGCTGCAAGAACTGCACCTGAGCCAGAACGCC
ATCAACAGAATCAGCCCTGACGCCTGGGAGTTCTGCCAGAAGCTGTCTGAGCTGGACCTCACCTTCAACC
ACCTGTCCAGGCTGGACGACAGCAGCTTTCTGGGACTGAGCCTGCTGAACACCCTGCACATCGGCAACAA
CCGGGTGTCCTATATCGCCGACTGCGCCTTTAGAGGCCTGTCTAGCCTGAAAACACTGGATCTCAAGAAC
AACGAGATCAGCTGGACCATCGAGGACATGAATGGCGCCTTCAGCGGCCTGGACAAGCTGCGGAGACTGA
TCCTGCAGGGCAATAGAATCCGGTCCATCACCAAGAAAGCCTTTACCGGCCTGGATGCCCTGGAACACCT
GGATCTGTCCGACAATGCCATCATGAGCCTGCAGGGAAATGCCTTCAGCCAGATGAAGAAGCTCCAGCAG
CTGCATCTGAACACCAGCAGCCTGCTGTGCGACTGCCAGCTGAAATGGCTGCCTCAGTGGGTCGCCGAGA
ACAACTTCCAGAGCTTCGTGAACGCCAGCTGCGCCCATCCTCAGTTGCTGAAGGGCAGATCCATCTTCGC
CGTGTCTCCCGATGGCTTCGTGTGCGACGATTTCCCCAAGCCTCAGATCACCGTGCAGCCCGAAACACAG
TCTGCCATCAAGGGCTCCAACCTGTCCTTCATCTGTAGCGCCGCCAGCTCCAGCGATAGCCCTATGACAT
TCGCCTGGAAGAAGGATAACGAGCTGCTGCACGACGCCGAGATGGAAAACTACGCTCACCTGAGAGCCCA
AGGCGGCGAAGTGATGGAGTACACCACCATCCTGCGGCTGAGAGAGGTGGAATTTGCCAGCGAGGGCAAG
TACCAGTGCGTGATCAGCAACCACTTCGGCAGCAGCTACAGCGTGAAGGCCAAGCTGACCGTGAACATGC
TGCCCAGCTTCACCAAGACACCCATGGATCTGACCATCAGAGCCGGCGCTATGGCCCGACTTGAATGTGC
TGCTGTGGGACACCCTGCTCCTCAGATTGCCTGGCAGAAAGACGGCGGCACCGATTTTCCAGCCGCTCGC
GAGAGAAGAATGCACGTGATGCCCGAGGACGACGTGTTCTTCATCGTGGACGTGAAGATCGAGGATATCG
GCGTGTACAGCTGCACAGCCCAGAACTCTGCCGGCTCCATCTCTGCCAATGCCACACTGACCGTGCTGGA
AACACCCTCCTTTCTGCGGCCCCTGCTGGATAGAACAGTGACCAAAGGCGAGACAGCCGTGCTGCAGTGT
ATTGCCGGTGGAAGCCCTCCACCTAAGCTGAATTGGACCAAGGACGACTCCCCTCTGGTCGTGACCGAGA
GACACTTTTTCGCCGCTGGCAACCAGCTGCTGATCATTGTGGATAGCGACGTGTCCGACGCCGGCAAGTA
CACATGCGAGATGTCTAACACCCTGGGCACCGAGAGAGGCAACGTTCGGCTGTCTGTGATCCCCACACCT
ACCTGTGACAGCCCTCAGATGACAGCCCCTAGCCTGGATGATGATGGCTGGGCCACAGTTGGAGGCGCGC
CGGAAGATCAAGTTGATCCAAGATTGATTGATGGCAAGGGCGGATCTCTGGAGGTGCTGTTCCAGGGACC
AGGCGGAAGCGGCAATCCCGGCGGCGATCTGGCCCCCCAGATGCTGCGCGAGCTGCAGGAGACCAATGCC
GCCCTGCAGGACGTGCGCGAGCTGCTGCGCCACCGCGTGAAGGAGATCACCTTCCTGAAGAACACCGTGA
TGGAGTGCGACGCCTGCGGTATGCAGCCCTCTAGAGGCTCCGGCTCCATCATCCCAGTTGAGGAGGAGAA
CCCGGACTTCTGGAACCGCGAGGCAGCCGAGGCCCTGGGTGCCGCCAAGAAGCTGCAGCCTGCACAGACA
GCCGCCAAGAACCTCATCATCTTCCTGGGCGATGGGATGGGGGTGTCTACGGTGACAGCTGCCAGGATCC
TAAAAGGGCAGAAGAAGGACAAACTGGGGCCTGAGATACCCCTGGCCATGGACCGCTTCCCATATGTGGC
TCTGTCCAAGACATACAATGTAGACAAACATGTGCCAGACAGTGGAGCCACAGCCACGGCCTACCTGTGC
GGGGTCAAGGGCAACTTCCAGACCATTGGCTTGAGTGCAGCCGCCCGCTTTAACCAGTGCAACACGACAC
GCGGCAACGAGGTCATCTCCGTGATGAATCGGGCCAAGAAAGCAGGGAAGTCAGTGGGAGTGGTAACCAC
CACACGAGTGCAGCACGCCTCGCCAGCCGGCACCTACGCCCACACGGTGAACCGCAACTGGTACTCGGAC
GCCGACGTGCCTGCCTCGGCCCGCCAGGAGGGGTGCCAGGACATCGCTACGCAGCTCATCTCCAACATGG
ACATTGACGTGATCCTAGGTGGAGGCCGAAAGTACATGTTTCGCATGGGAACCCCAGACCCTGAGTACCC
AGATGACTACAGCCAAGGTGGGACCAGGCTGGACGGGAAGAATCTGGTGCAGGAATGGCTGGCGAAGCGC
CAGGGTGCCCGGTATGTGTGGAACCGCACTGAGCTCATGCAGGCTTCCCTGGACCCGTCTGTGACCCATC
TCATGGGTCTCTTTGAGCCTGGAGACATGAAATACGAGATCCACCGAGACTCCACACTGGACCCCTCCCT
GATGGAGATGACAGAGGCTGCCCTGCGCCTGCTGAGCAGGAACCCCCGCGGCTTCTTCCTCTTCGTGGAG
GGTGGTCGCATCGACCATGGTCATCATGAAAGCAGGGCTTACCGGGCACTGACTGAGACGATCATGTTCG
ACGACGCCATTGAGAGGGCGGGCCAGCTCACCAGCGAGGAGGACACGCTGAGCCTCGTCACTGCCGACCA
CTCCCACGTCTTCTCCTTCGGAGGCTACCCCCTGCGAGGGAGCTCCATCTTCGGGCTGGCCCCTGGCAAG
GCCCGGGACAGGAAGGCCTACACGGTCCTCCTATACGGAAACGGTCCAGGCTATGTGCTCAAGGACGGCG
CCCGGCCGGATGTTACCGAGAGCGAGAGCGGGAGCCCCGAGTATCGGCAGCAGTCAGCAGTGCCCCTGGA
CGAAGAGACCCACGCAGGCGAGGACGTGGCGGTGTTCGCGCGCGGCCCGCAGGCGCACCTGGTTCACGGC
GTGCAGGAGCAGACCTTCATAGCGCACGTCATGGCCTTCGCCGCCTGCCTGGAGCCCTACACCGCCTGCG
ACCTGGCGCCCCCCGCCGGCACCACCGACGCCGCGCACCCGGGTGGCGGAGGACTGAACGACATCTTCGA
GGCTCAGAAAATCGAATGGCACGAACATCACCATCACCATCACCATCACCATTAAGGCCGGCCTGTAGTC
ACTGGCACAACGCGTTACCCGGTAAGCCAATCGGGTATACACGGTCGTCATACTGCAGACAGGGTTCTTC
TACTTTGCAAGATAGTCTTGAGTAGTAAAATAAATAGATAGAGAAAATCAGCCTCGACTGTGCCTTCTAG
TTGCCAGCCATCTGTTGTTTGCCCCTCCCCCGTGCCTTCCTTGACCCTGGAAGGTGCCACTCCCACTGTC
CTTTCCTAATAAAATGAGGAAATTGCATCACAACACTCAACCCTATCTCGGTCTATTCTTTTGATTTATA
AGGGATTTTGCCGATTTCGGCCTATTGGTTAAAAAATGAGCTGATTTAACAAAAATTTAACGCGAATTAA
TTCTGTGGAATGTGTGTCAGTTAGGGTGTGGAAAGTCCCCAGGCTCCCCAGCAGGCAGAAGTATGCAAAG
CATGCATCTCAATTAGTCAGCAACCAGGTGTGGAAAGTCCCCAGGCTCCCCAGCAGGCAGAAGTATGCAA
AGCATGCATCTCAATTAGTCAGCAACCATAGTCCCGCCCCTAACTCCGCCCATCCCGCCCCTAACTCCGC
CCAGTTCCGCCCATTCTCCGCCCCATGGCTGACTAATTTTTTTTATTTATGCAGAGGCCGAGGCCGCCTC
TGCCTCTGAGCTATTCCAGAAGTAGTGAGGAGGCTTTTTTGGAGGCCTAGGCTTTTGCAAAAAGCTCCCG
GGAGCTTGTATATCCATTTTCGGATCTGATCAGCACGTGTTGACAATTAATCATCGGCATAGTATATCGG
CATAGTATAATACGACAAGGTGAGGAACTAAACCATGACCGAGTACAAGCCCACGGTGCGCCTCGCCACC
CGCGACGACGTCCCCAGGGCCGTACGCACCCTCGCCGCCGCGTTCGCCGACTACCCCGCCACGCGCCACA
CCGTCGATCCGGACCGCCACATCGAGCGGGTCACCGAGCTGCAAGAACTCTTCCTCACGCGCGTCGGGCT
CGACATCGGCAAGGTGTGGGTCGCGGACGACGGCGCCGCGGTGGCGGTCTGGACCACGCCGGAGAGCGTC
GAAGCGGGGGCGGTGTTCGCCGAGATCGGCCCGCGCATGGCCGAGTTGAGCGGTTCCCGGCTGGCCGCGC
AGCAACAGATGGAAGGCCTCCTGGCGCCGCACCGGCCCAAGGAGCCCGCGTGGTTCCTGGCCACCGTCGG
CGTCTCGCCCGACCACCAGGGCAAGGGTCTGGGCAGCGCCGTCGTGCTCCCCGGAGTGGAGGCGGCCGAG
CGCGCCGGGGTGCCCGCCTTCCTGGAGACATCCGCGCCCCGCAACCTCCCCTTCTACGAGCGGCTCGGCT
TCACCGTCACCGCCGACGTCGAGGTGCCCGAAGGACCGCGCACCTGGTGCATGACCCGCAAGCCCGGTGC
CTGACACGTGCTACGAGATTTCGATTCCACCGCCGCCTTCTATGAAAGGTTGGGCTTCGGAATCGTTTTC
CGGGACGCCGGCTGGATGATCCTCCAGCGCGGGGATCTCATGCTGGAGTTCTTCGCCCACCCCAACTTGT
TTATTGCAGCTTATAATGGTTACAAATAAAGCAATAGCATCACAAATTTCACAAATAAAGCATTTTTTTC
ACTGCATTCTAGTTGTGGTTTGTCCAAACTCATCAATGTATCTTATCATGTCTGTATACCGTCGACCTCT
AGCTAGAGCTTGGCGTAATCATGGTCATTACCAATGCTTAATCAGTGAGGCACCTATCTCAGCGATCTGT
CTATTTCGTTCATCCATAGTTGCCTGACTCCCCGTCGTGTAGATAACTACGATACGGGAGGGCTTACCAT
CTGGCCCCAGCGCTGCGATGATACCGCGAGAACCACGCTCACCGGCTCCGGATTTATCAGCAATAAACCA
GCCAGCCGGAAGGGCCGAGCGCAGAAGTGGTCCTGCAACTTTATCCGCCTCCATCCAGTCTATTAATTGT
TGCCGGGAAGCTAGAGTAAGTAGTTCGCCAGTTAATAGTTTGCGCAACGTTGTTGCCATCGCTACAGGCA
TCGTGGTGTCACGCTCGTCGTTTGGTATGGCTTCATTCAGCTCCGGTTCCCAACGATCAAGGCGAGTTAC
ATGATCCCCCATGTTGTGCAAAAAAGCGGTTAGCTCCTTCGGTCCTCCGATCGTTGTCAGAAGTAAGTTG
GCCGCAGTGTTATCACTCATGGTTATGGCAGCACTGCATAATTCTCTTACTGTCATGCCATCCGTAAGAT
GCTTTTCTGTGACTGGTGAGTACTCAACCAAGTCATTCTGAGAATAGTGTATGCGGCGACCGAGTTGCTC
TTGCCCGGCGTCAATACGGGATAATACCGCGCCACATAGCAGAACTTTAAAAGTGCTCATCATTGGAAAA
CGTTCTTCGGGGCGAAAACTCTCAAGGATCTTACCGCTGTTGAGATCCAGTTCGATGTAACCCACTCGTG
CACCCAACTGATCTTCAGCATCTTTTACTTTCACCAGCGTTTCTGGGTGAGCAAAAACAGGAAGGCAAAA
TGCCGCAAAAAAGGGAATAAGGGCGACACGGAAATGTTGAATACTCATATTCTTCCTT
