>Addgene plasmid #157543 | pD649-HAsp-LRIG3-COMP5AP-AviTag-9xHis | depositor partial sequence | sequence record 304196 | insert (extracellular domain)
GGAAGATCTGATTCTGGTGGAAGAGGCGAGCTGGGCCAGCCTAGCGGAGTTGCTGCTGAAAGACCCTGTC
CTACCACCTGTAGATGCCTGGGCGATCTGCTGGACTGCAGCAGAAAGAGACTGGCCAGACTGCCTGAGCC
TCTGCCTTCTTGGGTTGCCAGACTGGATCTGAGCCACAACCGGCTGAGCTTCATCAAGGCCAGCAGCATG
AGCCATCTGCAGAGCCTGAGAGAAGTGAAGCTGAACAACAACGAGCTGGAAACGATCCCCAATCTGGGCC
CCGTGTCCGCCAATATCACACTGCTGTCTCTGGCCGGCAACCGGATCGTGGAAATCCTGCCAGAGCACCT
GAAAGAGTTCCAGAGCCTGGAAACCCTGGACCTGAGCAGCAACAACATCAGCGAGCTGCAGACCGCCTTT
CCTGCTCTGCAGCTGAAGTACCTGTACCTGAACTCCAACAGAGTGACCAGCATGGAACCCGGCTACTTCG
ACAACCTGGCCAACACTCTGCTGGTGCTGAAACTGAACCGGAACAGGATCAGCGCCATTCCTCCTAAGAT
GTTCAAGCTGCCCCAGCTGCAGCACCTGGAACTGAACAGAAACAAGATTAAGAACGTGGACGGCCTGACC
TTCCAAGGCCTGGGAGCACTGAAGTCCCTGAAGATGCAGAGAAACGGCGTGACCAAGCTGATGGACGGCG
CCTTTTGGGGCCTGAGCAACATGGAAATTCTGCAACTGGACCACAACAACCTGACCGAGATCACCAAAGG
CTGGCTGTACGGCCTGCTGATGCTGCAAGAACTGCACCTGAGCCAGAACGCCATCAACAGAATCAGCCCT
GACGCCTGGGAGTTCTGCCAGAAGCTGTCTGAGCTGGACCTCACCTTCAACCACCTGTCCAGGCTGGACG
ACAGCAGCTTTCTGGGACTGAGCCTGCTGAACACCCTGCACATCGGCAACAACCGGGTGTCCTATATCGC
CGACTGCGCCTTTAGAGGCCTGTCTAGCCTGAAAACACTGGATCTCAAGAACAACGAGATCAGCTGGACC
ATCGAGGACATGAATGGCGCCTTCAGCGGCCTGGACAAGCTGCGGAGACTGATCCTGCAGGGCAATAGAA
TCCGGTCCATCACCAAGAAAGCCTTTACCGGCCTGGATGCCCTGGAACACCTGGATCTGTCCGACAATGC
CATCATGAGCCTGCAGGGAAATGCCTTCAGCCAGATGAAGAAGCTCCAGCAGCTGCATCTGAACACCAGC
AGCCTGCTGTGCGACTGCCAGCTGAAATGGCTGCCTCAGTGGGTCGCCGAGAACAACTTCCAGAGCTTCG
TGAACGCCAGCTGCGCCCATCCTCAGTTGCTGAAGGGCAGATCCATCTTCGCCGTGTCTCCCGATGGCTT
CGTGTGCGACGATTTCCCCAAGCCTCAGATCACCGTGCAGCCCGAAACACAGTCTGCCATCAAGGGCTCC
AACCTGTCCTTCATCTGTAGCGCCGCCAGCTCCAGCGATAGCCCTATGACATTCGCCTGGAAGAAGGATA
ACGAGCTGCTGCACGACGCCGAGATGGAAAACTACGCTCACCTGAGAGCCCAAGGCGGCGAAGTGATGGA
GTACACCACCATCCTGCGGCTGAGAGAGGTGGAATTTGCCAGCGAGGGCAAGTACCAGTGCGTGATCAGC
AACCACTTCGGCAGCAGCTACAGCGTGAAGGCCAAGCTGACCGTGAACATGCTGCCCAGCTTCACCAAGA
CACCCATGGATCTGACCATCAGAGCCGGCGCTATGGCCCGACTTGAATGTGCTGCTGTGGGACACCCTGC
TCCTCAGATTGCCTGGCAGAAAGACGGCGGCACCGATTTTCCAGCCGCTCGCGAGAGAAGAATGCACGTG
ATGCCCGAGGACGACGTGTTCTTCATCGTGGACGTGAAGATCGAGGATATCGGCGTGTACAGCTGCACAG
CCCAGAACTCTGCCGGCTCCATCTCTGCCAATGCCACACTGACCGTGCTGGAAACACCCTCCTTTCTGCG
GCCCCTGCTGGATAGAACAGTGACCAAAGGCGAGACAGCCGTGCTGCAGTGTATTGCCGGTGGAAGCCCT
CCACCTAAGCTGAATTGGACCAAGGACGACTCCCCTCTGGTCGTGACCGAGAGACACTTTTTCGCCGCTG
GCAACCAGCTGCTGATCATTGTGGATAGCGACGTGTCCGACGCCGGCAAGTACACATGCGAGATGTCTAA
CACCCTGGGCACCGAGAGAGGCAACGTTCGGCTGTCTGTGATCCCCACACCTACCTGTGACAGCCCTCAG
ATGACAGCCCCTAGCCTGGATGATGATGGCTGGGCCACAGTTGGA
